Addgene plasmid #25946: pMBD-Gate1
Depositing lab: Kamil Onder. Depositing organization: University of Salzburg. Publication: Coupled yeast 2-hybrid-mammalian 2-hybrid reading-frame-independent and site-specific recombinational cloning vector system. Maier CJ, Maier RH, Hintner H, Bauer JW, Onder K. Assay Drug Dev Technol. 2010 Oct;8(5):625-9. doi: 10.1089/adt.2009.0266. Epub 2010 Jun 1. PubMed 20515414.
Backbone
  Vector backbone: pBIND
  Backbone manufacturer: Promega
  Backbone size w/o insert (bp): 6360
  Vector type: Mammalian Expression
Growth in bacteria
  Bacterial resistance: Chloramphenicol and Ampicillin, 25 & 100 μg/mL
  Growth temperature: 37°C
  Growth strain: ccdB Survival
  Growth instructions: Strain (ccdB Survival Strain): F- mcrA Δ(mrr-hsdRMS-mcrBC) Φ80lacZΔM15 ΔlacX74 recA1 araΔ139 Δ(ara-leu)7697 galU galK rpsL (StrR) endA1 nupG fhuA::IS2 ; Growth condition: 37°C
  Copy number: Unknown
Gene/Insert
  Gene/Insert name: None
  Insert size (bp): 1711
  Tag / fusion protein: GAL4 Fusion Protein (N terminal on backbone)
  Cloning method: Restriction Enzyme; 5′ cloning site EcoRV (not destroyed); 3′ cloning site EcoRV (not destroyed)
  Sequencing primers: 5′ TGCCGTCACAGATAGATTGG
Terms and licenses: Academic/Nonprofit Terms; Industry Terms: Not Available to Industry
How to cite: pMBD-Gate1 was a gift from Kamil Onder (Addgene plasmid # 25946 ; http://n2t.net/addgene:25946 ; RRID:Addgene_25946)
