[The description below was written by a language model from this plasmid's Addgene catalogue record and pLannotate feature annotations shown in this document.]
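Description:
pMBD-Gate1 is a mammalian expression vector built on the Promega pBIND backbone and converted into a Gateway destination vector for mammalian two-hybrid assays. The catalogue lists no gene as the insert. Instead, a 1.7 kb Gateway cassette was placed into an EcoRV site, and the feature table shows it as attR1, a chloramphenicol acetyltransferase gene, a ccdA fragment, the ccdB toxin gene and attR2. The full depositor sequence is about 8.1 kb, consistent with the stated backbone plus cassette. In bacteria the plasmid replicates from a high-copy ColE1/pUC-type origin and also carries an f1 origin. Selection uses ampicillin (backbone bla) together with chloramphenicol (cassette). Because ccdB poisons ordinary E. coli, the empty vector must be maintained in a ccdB-tolerant strain.

The expression unit consists of the CMV enhancer and promoter, a chimeric β-globin/immunoglobulin intron and a T7 promoter, followed by the GAL4 DNA-binding domain, the attR cassette and an SV40 polyadenylation signal. An LR recombination with an entry clone swaps the CmR–ccdB segment for an open reading frame of interest. This creates an N-terminal GAL4 DNA-binding-domain fusion that serves as the "bait" partner. Loss of ccdB provides counter-selection for recombinants in standard strains. A separate SV40 promoter-driven Renilla luciferase cassette with a synthetic poly(A) signal can serve as an internal control for normalising transfection efficiency. According to the associated publication title, the plasmid belongs to a coupled yeast and mammalian two-hybrid vector system designed for reading-frame-independent, site-specific recombinational cloning. The "1" in the name may denote a reading-frame variant, but the record does not state this.
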