Features (pLannotate 1.2.2; 27 found; start..end, strand, type, name):
    140..517     +  enhancer       CMV enhancer: human cytomegalovirus immediate early enhancer
    518..729     +  promoter       CMV promoter: human cytomegalovirus (CMV) immediate early promoter
    890..1022    +  intron         chimeric intron: chimera between introns from human β-globin and immunoglobulin heavy chain genes
   1067..1085    +  promoter       T7 promoter: promoter for bacteriophage T7 RNA polymerase
   1116..1556    +  CDS            GAL4 DNA binding domain: DNA binding domain of the GAL4 transcriptional activator; Saccharomyces cerevisiae GAL4 (truncated)
   1598..1722    +  protein_bind   attR1: mutant version of attR; recombination site for the Gateway® LR reaction LR Clonase™
   1747..1777    +  promoter       lac UV5 promoter: E. coli lac promoter with an "up" mutation
   1801..1830    +  promoter       cat promoter (fragment): promoter of the E. coli cat gene encoding chloramphenicol acetyltransferase
   1831..2490    +  CDS            CmR: chloramphenicol acetyltransferase; cat; confers resistance to chloramphenicol
   2669..2827    +  CDS            ccdA (fragment): CCDA_ECO57 - Also known as H, letA. Experimental evidence at protein level: Swiss-Prot protein existence level 1. Antitoxin component of a type II toxin-antitoxin (TA) system which inhibits the post-segregational killing (PSK) of plasmid-free cells, also referred to as a plasmid addiction system. Binds to and blocks the activity of CcdB; will also remove bound CcdB protein from the CcdB-GyrA complex by forming a CcdA-CcdB complex, a process termed rejuvenation. Functions as a transcriptional corepressor for the ccdAB operon, repression also requires CcdB (By similarity). From Escherichia coli
   2832..3134    +  CDS            ccdB: CCDB_ECOLI - Also known as G, letB, letD. Experimental evidence at protein level: Swiss-Prot protein existence level 1. Toxic component of a type II toxin-antitoxin (TA) system, functioning in plasmid maintainence. Responsible for the post- segregational killing (PSK) of plasmid-free cells, also referred to as a plasmid addiction system. Half-life of over 2 hours. Cell killing by CcdB is accompanied by filamentation, defects in chromosome and plasmid segregation, defects in cell division, formation of anucleate cells, decreased DNA synthesis and plasmid loss. Interferes with the activity of DN
   3178..3302    -  protein_bind   attR2: mutant version of attR; recombination site for the Gateway® LR reaction LR Clonase™
   3351..3368    -  promoter       T3 promoter (fragment): promoter for bacteriophage T3 RNA polymerase
   3386..3507    -  polyA_signal   SV40 poly(A) signal: SV40 polyadenylation signal
   3530..3598    -  CDS            large T antigen (fragment): large T antigen from SV40 (simian virus 40)
   3622..3689    +  CDS            lacZα (fragment): LacZα fragment of β-galactosidase; lacZ fragment
   3693..4148    +  rep_origin     f1 ori (sequence partly withheld): f1 bacteriophage origin of replication; arrow indicates direction of (+) strand synthesis
   4149..4200    -  misc_feature   bom (fragment): basis of mobility region from pBR322
   4220..4577    +  promoter       SV40 promoter: SV40 enhancer and early promoter
   4892..4908    +  sig_peptide    hGH signal sequence (fragment): human growth hormone signal sequence
   4919..5854    +  CDS            Rluc: luciferase from the anthozoan coelenterate Renilla reniformis (sea pansy)
   5912..5960    +  polyA_signal   poly(A) signal: synthetic polyadenylation signal
   5988..6042    -  misc_feature   bom (fragment): basis of mobility region from pBR322
   6144..6179    -  CDS            rop (fragment): Rop protein, which maintains plasmids at low copy number; rop
   6274..6378    +  promoter       AmpR promoter: bla
   6379..7239    +  CDS            AmpR: β-lactamase; bla; confers resistance to ampicillin, carbenicillin, and related antibiotics
   7410..7998    +  rep_origin     ori: high-copy-number ColE1/pMB1/pBR322/pUC origin of replication
>Addgene plasmid #25946 | pMBD-Gate1 | depositor full sequence | sequence record 12167 | Author sequence
TCAATATTGGCCATTAGCCATATTATTCATTGGTTATATAGCATAAATCAATATTGGCTATTGGCCATTG
CATACGTTGTATCTATATCATAATATGTACATTTATATTGGCTCATGTCCAATATGACCGCCATGTTGGC
ATTGATTATTGACTAGTTATTAATAGTAATCAATTACGGGGTCATTAGTTCATAGCCCATATATGGAGTT
CCGCGTTACATAACTTACGGTAAATGGCCCGCCTGGCTGACCGCCCAACGACCCCCGCCCATTGACGTCA
ATAATGACGTATGTTCCCATAGTAACGCCAATAGGGACTTTCCATTGACGTCAATGGGTGGAGTATTTAC
GGTAAACTGCCCACTTGGCAGTACATCAAGTGTATCATATGCCAAGTCCGCCCCCTATTGACGTCAATGA
CGGTAAATGGCCCGCCTGGCATTATGCCCAGTACATGACCTTACGGGACTTTCCTACTTGGCAGTACATC
TACGTATTAGTCATCGCTATTACCATGGTGATGCGGTTTTGGCAGTACACCAATGGGCGTGGATAGCGGT
TTGACTCACGGGGATTTCCAAGTCTCCACCCCATTGACGTCAATGGGAGTTTGTTTTGGCACCAAAATCA
ACGGGACTTTCCAAAATGTCGTAACAACTGCGATCGCCCGCCCCGTTGACGCAAATGGGCGGTAGGCGTG
TACGGTGGGAGGTCTATATAAGCAGAGCTCGTTTAGTGAACCGTCAGATCACTAGAAGCTTTATTGCGGT
AGTTTATCACAGTTAAATTGCTAACGCAGTCAGTGCTTCTGACACAACAGTCTCGAACTTAAGCTGCAGT
GACTCTCTTAAGGTAGCCTTGCAGAAGTTGGTCGTGAGGCACTGGGCAGGTAAGTATCAAGGTTACAAGA
CAGGTTTAAGGAGACCAATAGAAACTGGGCTTGTCGAGACAGAGAAGACTCTTGCGTTTCTGATAGGCAC
CTATTGGTCTTACTGACATCCACTTTGCCTTTCTCTCCACAGGTGTCCACTCCCAGTTCAATTACAGCTC
TTAAGGCTAGAGTACTTAATACGACTCACTATAGGCTAGCCAGCTTGAAGCAAGCCTCCTGAAAGATGAA
GCTACTGTCTTCTATCGAACAAGCATGCGATATTTGCCGACTTAAAAAGCTCAAGTGCTCCAAAGAAAAA
CCGAAGTGCGCCAAGTGTCTGAAGAACAACTGGGAGTGTCGCTACTCTCCCAAAACCAAAAGGTCTCCGC
TGACTAGGGCACATCTGACAGAAGTGGAATCAAGGCTAGAAAGACTGGAACAGCTATTTCTACTGATTTT
TCCTCGAGAAGACCTTGACATGATTTTGAAAATGGATTCTTTACAGGATATAAAAGCATTGTTAACAGGA
TTATTTGTACAAGATAATGTGAATAAAGATGCCGTCACAGATAGATTGGCTTCAGTGGAGACTGATATGC
CTCTAACATTGAGACAGCATAGAATAAGTGCGACATCATCATCGGAAGAGAGTAGTAACAAAGGTCAAAG
ACAGTTGACTGTATCGCCGGAATTCCCGGGGATCCGTCGACTTGACGCGTTGATATCACAAGTTTGTACA
AAAAAGCTGAACGAGAAACGTAAAATGATATAAATATCAATATATTAAATTAGATTTTGCATAAAAAACA
GACTACATAATACTGTAAAACACAACATATCCAGTCACTATGGCGGCCGCATTAGGCACCCCAGGCTTTA
CACTTTATGCTTCCGGCTCGTATAATGTGTGGATTTTGAGTTAGGATCCGTCGAGATTTTCAGGAGCTAA
GGAAGCTAAAATGGAGAAAAAAATCACTGGATATACCACCGTTGATATATCCCAATGGCATCGTAAAGAA
CATTTTGAGGCATTTCAGTCAGTTGCTCAATGTACCTATAACCAGACCGTTCAGCTGGATATTACGGCCT
TTTTAAAGACCGTAAAGAAAAATAAGCACAAGTTTTATCCGGCCTTTATTCACATTCTTGCCCGCCTGAT
GAATGCTCATCCGGAATTCCGTATGGCAATGAAAGACGGTGAGCTGGTGATATGGGATAGTGTTCACCCT
TGTTACACCGTTTTCCATGAGCAAACTGAAACGTTTTCATCGCTCTGGAGTGAATACCACGACGATTTCC
GGCAGTTTCTACACATATATTCGCAAGATGTGGCGTGTTACGGTGAAAACCTGGCCTATTTCCCTAAAGG
GTTTATTGAGAATATGTTTTTCGTCTCAGCCAATCCCTGGGTGAGTTTCACCAGTTTTGATTTAAACGTG
GCCAATATGGACAACTTCTTCGCCCCCGTTTTCACCATGGGCAAATATTATACGCAAGGCGACAAGGTGC
TGATGCCGCTGGCGATTCAGGTTCATCATGCCGTTTGTGATGGCTTCCATGTCGGCAGAATGCTTAATGA
ATTACAACAGTACTGCGATGAGTGGCAGGGCGGGGCGTAAACGCGTGGATCCGGCTTACTAAAAGCCAGA
TAACAGTATGCGTATTTGCGCGCTGATTTTTGCGGTATAAGAATATATACTGATATGTATACCCGAAGTA
TGTCAAAAAGAGGTATGCTATGAAGCAGCGTATTACAGTGACAGTTGACAGCGACAGCTATCAGTTGCTC
AAGGCATATATGATGTCAATATCTCCGGTCTGGTAAGCACAACCATGCAGAATGAAGCCCGTCGTCTGCG
TGCCGAACGCTGGAAAGCGGAAAATCAGGAAGGGATGGCTGAGGTCGCCCGGTTTATTGAAATGAACGGC
TCTTTTGCTGACGAGAACAGGGGCTGGTGAAATGCAGTTTAAGGTTTACACCTATAAAAGAGAGAGCCGT
TATCGTCTGTTTGTGGATGTACAGAGTGATATTATTGACACGCCCGGGCGACGGATGGTGATCCCCCTGG
CCAGTGCACGTCTGCTGTCAGATAAAGTCTCCCGTGAACTTTACCCGGTGGTGCATATCGGGGATGAAAG
CTGGCGCATGATGACCACCGATATGGCCAGTGTGCCGGTCTCCGTTATCGGGGAAGAAGTGGCTGATCTC
AGCCACCGCGAAAATGACATCAAAAACGCCATTAACCTGATGTTCTGGGGAATATAAATGTCAGGCTCCC
TTATACACAGCCAGTCTGCAGGTCGACCATAGTGACTGGATATGTTGTGTTTTACAGTATTATGTAGTCT
GTTTTTTATGCAAAATCTAATTTAATATATTGATATTTATATCATTTTACGTTTCTCGTTCAGCTTTCTT
GTACAAAGTGGTGATATCATCTAGAGCGGCCGCAGGTACCTGAATAACTAAGGCCGCTTCCCTTTAGTGA
GGGTTAATGCTTCGAGCAGACATGATAAGATACATTGATGAGTTTGGACAAACCACAACTAGAATGCAGT
GAAAAAAATGCTTTATTTGTGAAATTTGTGATGCTATTGCTTTATTTGTAACCATTATAAGCTGCAATAA
ACAAGTTAACAACAACAATTGCATTCATTTTATGTTTCAGGTTCAGGGGGAGATGTGGGAGGTTTTTTAA
AGCAAGTAAAACCTCTACAAATGTGGTAAAATCCGATAAGGATCGATCCGGGCTGGCGTAATAGCGAAGA
GGCCCGCACCGATCGCCCTTCCCAACAGTTGCGCAGCCTGAATGGCGAATGG
[114 nt withheld, positions 3693-3806]
ACGCCACGTTC
[91 nt withheld, positions 3818-3908]
A
[49 nt withheld, positions 3910-3958]
CCTTTGACGTTGGAGTCCACGTTCTTT
[37 nt withheld, positions 3986-4022]
ACCCTATCTCGGTCTATTCTTTTGATTTATAAGGGATTTTGCCGATTTCGGCCTATTGGTTAAAAAATGA
GCTGATTTAACAAAAATTTAACGCGAATTTTAACAAAATATTAACGCTTACAATTTCCTGATGCGGTATT
TTCTCCTTACGCATCTGTGCGGTATTTCACACCGCATACGCGGATCTTCCGTACCTTCTGAGGCGGAAAG
AACCAGCTGTGGAATGTGTGTCAGTTAGGGTGTGGAAAGTCCCCAGGCTCCCCAGCAGGCAGAAGTATGC
AAAGCATGCATCTCAATTAGTCAGCAACCAGGTGTGGAAAGTCCCCAGGCTCCCCAGCAGGCAGAAGTAT
GCAAAGCATGCATCTCAATTAGTCAGCAACCATAGTCCCGCCCCTAACTCCGCCCATCCCGCCCCTAACT
CCGCCCAGTTCCGCCCATTCTCCGCCCCATGGCTGACTAATTTTTTTTATTTATGCAGAGGCCGAGGCCG
CCTCGGCCTCTGAGCTATTCCAGAAGTAGTGAGGAGGCTTTTTTGGAGGCCTAGGCTTTTGCAAAAAGCT
TGATTCTTCTGACACAACAGTCTCGAACTTAAGGCTAGAATTCTGGCTACAGGTAAGCGCCCCTAAAATC
CCTTTGGGCACAATGTGTCCTGAGGGGAGAGGCAGCGACCTGTAGATGGGACGGGGGCACTAACCCTCAG
GTTTGGGGCTTCTGAATGTGAGTATCGCCATGTAAGCCCAGTATTTGGCCAATCTCAGAAAGCTCCTGGT
CCCTGGAGGGATGGAGAGAGAAAAACAAACAGCTCCTGGAGCAGGGAGAGTGCTGGCCTCTTGCTCTCCG
GCTCCCTCTGTTGCCCTCTGGTTTCTCCCCAGGCTCCCGGACGTCCTCTAGCCACCATGACTTCGAAAGT
TTATGATCCAGAACAAAGGAAACGGATGATAACTGGTCCGCAGTGGTGGGCCAGATGTAAACAAATGAAT
GTTCTTGATTCATTTATTAATTATTATGATTCAGAAAAACATGCAGAAAATGCTGTTATTTTTTTACATG
GTAACGCGGCCTCTTCTTATTTATGGCGACATGTTGTGCCACATATTGAGCCAGTAGCGCGGTGTATTAT
ACCAGACCTTATTGGTATGGGCAAATCAGGCAAATCTGGTAATGGTTCTTATAGGTTACTTGATCATTAC
AAATATCTTACTGCATGGTTTGAACTTCTTAATTTACCAAAGAAGATCATTTTTGTCGGCCATGATTGGG
GTGCTTGTTTGGCATTTCATTATAGCTATGAGCATCAAGATAAGATCAAAGCAATAGTTCACGCTGAAAG
TGTAGTAGATGTGATTGAATCATGGGATGAATGGCCTGATATTGAAGAAGATATTGCGTTGATCAAATCT
GAAGAAGGAGAAAAAATGGTTTTGGAGAATAACTTCTTCGTGGAAACCATGTTGCCATCAAAAATCATGA
GAAAGTTAGAACCAGAAGAATTTGCAGCATATCTTGAACCATTCAAAGAGAAAGGTGAAGTTCGTCGTCC
AACATTATCATGGCCTCGTGAAATCCCGTTAGTAAAAGGTGGTAAACCTGACGTTGTACAAATTGTTAGG
AATTATAATGCTTATCTACGTGCAAGTGATGATTTACCAAAAATGTTTATTGAATCGGACCCAGGATTCT
TTTCCAATGCTATTGTTGAAGGTGCCAAGAAGTTTCCTAATACTGAATTTGTCAAAGTAAAAGGTCTTCA
TTTTTCGCAAGAAGATGCACCTGATGAAATGGGAAAATATATCAAATCGTTCGTTGAGCGAGTTCTCAAA
AATGAACAATAATTCTAGCCCTGAATAAGTGATAATAAGCGGATGAATGGCAGAAATTCGTCGAAGCGCA
ATAAAATATCTTTATTTTCATTACATCTGTGTGTTGGTTTTTTGTGTGAATCGATAGCGATAAGGATCGG
AAGATCCGCGTATGGTGCACTCTCAGTACAATCTGCTCTGATGCCGCATAGTTAAGCCAGCCCCGACACC
CGCCAACACCCGCTGACGCGCCCTGACGGGCTTGTCTGCTCCCGGCATCCGCTTACAGACAAGCTGTGAC
CGTCTCCGGGAGCTGCATGTGTCAGAGGTTTTCACCGTCATCACCGAAACGCGCGAGACGAAAGGGCCTC
GTGATACGCCTATTTTTATAGGTTAATGTCATGATAATAATGGTTTCTTAGACGTCAGGTGGCACTTTTC
GGGGAAATGTGCGCGGAACCCCTATTTGTTTATTTTTCTAAATACATTCAAATATGTATCCGCTCATGAG
ACAATAACCCTGATAAATGCTTCAATAATATTGAAAAAGGAAGAGTATGAGTATTCAACATTTCCGTGTC
GCCCTTATTCCCTTTTTTGCGGCATTTTGCCTTCCTGTTTTTGCTCACCCAGAAACGCTGGTGAAAGTAA
AAGATGCTGAAGATCAGTTGGGTGCACGAGTGGGTTACATCGAACTGGATCTCAACAGCGGTAAGATCCT
TGAGAGTTTTCGCCCCGAAGAACGTTTTCCAATGATGAGCACTTTTAAAGTTCTGCTATGTGGCGCGGTA
TTATCCCGTGTTGACGCCGGGCAAGAGCAACTCGGTCGCCGCATACACTATTCTCAGAATGACTTGGTTG
AGTACTCACCAGTCACAGAAAAGCATCTTACGGATGGCATGACAGTAAGAGAATTATGCAGTGCTGCCAT
AACCATGAGTGATAACACTGCGGCCAACTTACTTCTGACAACGATCGGAGGACCGAAGGAGCTAACCGCT
TTTTTGCACAACATGGGGGATCATGTAACTCGCCTTGATCGTTGGGAACCGGAGCTGAATGAAGCCATAC
CAAACGACGAGCGTGACACCACGATGCCTGTAGCAATGGCAACAACGTTGCGCAAACTATTAACTGGCGA
ACTACTTACTCTAGCTTCCCGGCAACAATTAATAGACTGGATGGAGGCGGATAAAGTTGCAGGACCACTT
CTGCGCTCGGCCCTTCCGGCTGGCTGGTTTATTGCTGATAAATCTGGAGCCGGTGAGCGTGGGTCTCGCG
GTATCATTGCAGCACTGGGGCCAGATGGTAAGCCCTCCCGTATCGTAGTTATCTACACGACGGGGAGTCA
GGCAACTATGGATGAACGAAATAGACAGATCGCTGAGATAGGTGCCTCACTGATTAAGCATTGGTAACTG
TCAGACCAAGTTTACTCATATATACTTTAGATTGATTTAAAACTTCATTTTTAATTTAAAAGGATCTAGG
TGAAGATCCTTTTTGATAATCTCATGACCAAAATCCCTTAACGTGAGTTTTCGTTCCACTGAGCGTCAGA
CCCCGTAGAAAAGATCAAAGGATCTTCTTGAGATCCTTTTTTTCTGCGCGTAATCTGCTGCTTGCAAACA
AAAAAACCACCGCTACCAGCGGTGGTTTGTTTGCCGGATCAAGAGCTACCAACTCTTTTTCCGAAGGTAA
CTGGCTTCAGCAGAGCGCAGATACCAAATACTGTTCTTCTAGTGTAGCCGTAGTTAGGCCACCACTTCAA
GAACTCTGTAGCACCGCCTACATACCTCGCTCTGCTAATCCTGTTACCAGTGGCTGCTGCCAGTGGCGAT
AAGTCGTGTCTTACCGGGTTGGACTCAAGACGATAGTTACCGGATAAGGCGCAGCGGTCGGGCTGAACGG
GGGGTTCGTGCACACAGCCCAGCTTGGAGCGAACGACCTACACCGAACTGAGATACCTACAGCGTGAGCT
ATGAGAAAGCGCCACGCTTCCCGAAGGGAGAAAGGCGGACAGGTATCCGGTAAGCGGCAGGGTCGGAACA
GGAGAGCGCACGAGGGAGCTTCCAGGGGGAAACGCCTGGTATCTTTATAGTCCTGTCGGGTTTCGCCACC
TCTGACTTGAGCGTCGATTTTTGTGATGCTCGTCAGGGGGGCGGAGCCTATGGAAAAACGCCAGCAACGC
GGCCTTTTTACGGTTCCTGGCCTTTTGCTGGCCTTTTGCTCACATGGCTCGACAGATCT
