>Addgene plasmid #25946 | pMBD-Gate1 | addgene partial sequence | sequence record 66913 | chim-int-F 5'-TCTTACTGACATCCACTTTGCC-3'
GGTGTCCACTCCCAGTTCAATTACAGCTCTTAAGGCTAGAGTACTTAATACGACTCACTATAGGCTAGCC
AGCTTGAAGCAAGCCTCCTGAAAGATGAAGCTACTGTCTTCTATCGAACAAGCATGCGATATTTGCCGAC
TTAAAAAGCTCAAGTGCTCCAAAGAAAAACCGAAGTGCGCCAAGTGTCTGAAGAACAACTGGGAGTGTCG
CTACTCTCCCAAAACCAAAAGGTCTCCGCTGACTAGGGCACATCTGACAGAAGTGGAATCAAGGCTAGAA
AGACTGGAACAGCTATTTCTACTGATTTTTCCTCGAGAAGACCTTGACATGATTTTGAAAATGGATTCTT
TACAGGATATAAAAGCATTGTTAACAGGATTATTTGTACAAGATAATGTGAATAAAGATGCCGTCACAGA
TAGATTGGCTTCAGTGGAGACTGATATGCCTCTAACATTGAGACAGCATAGAATAAGTGCGACATCATCA
TCGGAAGAGAGTAGTAACAAAGGTCAAAGACAGTTGACTGTATCGCCGGAATTCCCGGGGATCCGTCGAC
TTGACGCGTTGATATCACAAGTTTGTACAAAAAAGCTGAACGAGAAACGTAAAATGATATAAATATCAAT
ATATTAAATTAGATTTTGCATAAAAAACAGACTACATAATACTGTAAAACACAACATATCCAGTCACTAT
GGCGGCCGCATTAGGCACCCCAGGCTTTACACTTTATGCTTCCGGCTCGTATAATGTGTGGATTTTGAGT
TAGGATCCGTCGAGATTTTCAGGAGCTAAGGAAGCTAAAATGGAGAAAAAAATCACTGGATATACCACCG
TTGATATATCCCAATGGCATCGTAAAGAACATTTTGAGGCATTTCAGTCAGTTGCTCAATGT
