>Addgene plasmid #25946 | pMBD-Gate1 | addgene partial sequence | sequence record 66916 | Gal4_N_term
TCGCCGGAATTCCCGGGGATCCGTCGACTTGACGCGTTGATATCACAAGTTTGTACAAAAAAGCTGAACG
AGAAACGTAAAATGATATAAATATCAATATATTAAATTAGATTTTGCATAAAAAACAGACTACATAATAC
TGTAAAACACAACATATCCAGTCACTATGGCGGCCGCATTAGGCACCCCAGGCTTTACACTTTATGCTTC
CGGCTCGTATAATGTGTGGATTTTGAGTTAGGATCCGTCGAGATTTTCAGGAGCTAAGGAAGCTAAAATG
GAGAAAAAAATCACTGGATATACCACCGTTGATATATCCCAATGGCATCGTAAAGAACATTTTGAGGCAT
TTCAGTCAGTTGCTCAATGTACCTATAACCAGACCGTTCAGCTGGATATTACGGCCTTTTTAAAGACCGT
AAAGAAAAATAAGCACAAGTTTTATCCGGCCTTTATTCACATTCTTGCCCGCCTGATGAATGCTCATCCG
GAATTCCGTATGGCAATGAAAGACGGTGAGCTGGTGATATGGGATAGTGTTCACCCTTGTTACACCGTTT
TCCATGAGCAAACTGAAACGTTTTCATCGCTCTGGAGTGAATACCACGACGATTTCCGGCAGTTTCTACA
CATATATTCGCAAGATGTGGCGTGTTACGGTGAAAACCTGGCCTATTTCCCTAAAGGGTTTATTGAGAAT
ATGTTTTTCGTCTCAGCCAATCCCTGGGTGAGTTTCACCAGTTTTGATTTAAACGTGGCCAATATGGACA
ACTTCTTCGCCCCCGTTTTCACCATGGGCAAATATTATACGCAAGGCGACAAGGTGCTGATGCCGCTGGC
GATTCAGGTTCATCATGCCGTTTGTGATGGCTTCCATGTCGGCAGAATGCTTAATGAATTACAACAGTAC
TGCGATGAGTGGCAGGGCGGGGCGTAAACGCGTGGATCCGGCTTACTAAAAGCCAGATAACA
