>Addgene plasmid #25946 | pMBD-Gate1 | addgene partial sequence | sequence record 66918 | ccdb-fwd 5'-GCATGATGACCACCGATATG-3'
CGGTCTCCGTTATCGGGGAAGAAGTGGCTGATCTCAGCCACCGCGAAAATGACATCAAAAACGCCATTAA
CCTGATGTTCTGGGGAATATAAATGTCAGGCTCCCTTATACACAGCCAGTCTGCAGGTCGACCATAGTGA
CTGGATATGTTGTGTTTTACAGTATTATGTAGTCTGTTTTTTATGCAAAATCTAATTTAATATATTGATA
TTTATATCATTTTACGTTTCTCGTTCAGCTTTCTTGTACAAAGTGGTGATATCATCTAGAGCGGCCGCAG
GTACCTGAATAACTAAGGCCGCTTCCCTTTAGTGAGGGTTAATGCTTCGAGCAGACATGATAAGATACAT
TGATGAGTTTGGACAAACCACAACTAGAATGCAGTGAAAAAAATGCTTTATTTGTGAAATTTGTGATGCT
ATTGCTTTATTTGTAACCATTATAAGCTGCAATAAACAAGTTAACAACAACAATTGCATTCATTTTATGT
TTCAGGTTCAGGGGGAGATGTGGGAGGTTTTTTAAAGCAAGTAAAACCTCTACAAATGTGGTAAAATCCG
ATAAGGATCGATCCGGGCTGGCGTAATAGCGAAGAGGCCCGCACCGATCGCCCTTCCCAACAGTTGCGCA
GCCTGAATGGCGAATGG
[114 nt withheld, positions 648-761]
ACGCCACGTTC
[91 nt withheld, positions 773-863]
A
[49 nt withheld, positions 865-913]
CCTTTGACGTTGGAGTCCACGTTCTTT
[37 nt withheld, positions 941-977]
ACCCTATCTCGGTCTATT
